>Addgene plasmid #26838 | pXP320 | depositor full sequence | sequence record 12706 | Author sequence
TCGCGCGTTTCGGTGATGACGGTGAAAACCTCTGACACATGCAGCTCCCGGAGACGGTCACAGCTTGTCT
GTAAGCGGATGCCGGGAGCAGACAAGCCCGTCAGGGCGCGTCAGCGGGTGTTGGCGGGTGTCGGGGCTGG
CTTAACTATGCGGCATCAGAGCAGATTGTACTGAGAGTGCACCATATGCGGTGTGAAATACCGCACAGAT
GCGTAAGGAGAAAATACCGCATCAGGCGCCATTCGCCATTCAGGCTGCGCAACTGTTGGGAAGGGCGATC
GGTGCGGGCCTCTTCGCTATTACGCCAGCTGGCGAAAGGGGGATGTGCTGCAAGGCGATTAAGTTGGGTA
ACGCCAGGGTTTTCCCAGTCACGACGTTGTAAAACGACGGCCAGTGCCAAGCTTGCATGCCTGCAGGTCG
ACTCTAGAGGATCCCCGGGATAACTTCGTATAGCATACATTATACGAAGTTATCGTTTTAAGAGCTTGGT
GAGCGCTAGGAGTCACTGCCAGGTATCGTTTGAACACGGCATTAGTCAGGGAAGTCATAACACAGTCCTT
TCCCGCAATTTTCTTTTTCTATTACTCTTGGCCTCCTCTAGTACACTCTATATTTTTTTATGCCTCGGTA
ATGATTTTCATTTTTTTTTTTCCACCTAGCGGATGACTCTTTTTTTTTCTTAGCGATTGGCATTATCACA
TAATGAATTATACATTATATAAAGTAATGTGATTTCTTCGAAGAATATACTAAAAAATGAGCAGGCAAGA
TAAACGAAGGCAAAGATGACAGAGCAGAAAGCCCTAGTAAAGCGTATTACAAATGAAACCAAGATTCAGA
TTGCGATCTCTTTAAAGGGTGGTCCCCTAGCGATAGAGCACTCGATCTTCCCAGAAAAAGAGGCAGAAGC
AGTAGCAGAACAGGCCACACAATCGCAAGTGATTAACGTCCACACAGGTATAGGGTTTCTGGACCATATG
ATACATGCTCTGGCCAAGCATTCCGGCTGGTCGCTAATCGTTGAGTGCATTGGTGACTTACACATAGACG
ACCATCACACCACTGAAGACTGCGGGATTGCTCTCGGTCAAGCTTTTAAAGAGGCCCTAGGGGCCGTGCG
TGGAGTAAAAAGGTTTGGATCAGGATTTGCGCCTTTGGATGAGGCACTTTCCAGAGCGGTGGTAGATCTT
TCGAACAGGCCGTACGCAGTTGTCGAACTTGGTTTGCAAAGGGAGAAAGTAGGAGATCTCTCTTGCGAGA
TGATCCCGCATTTTCTTGAAAGCTTTGCAGAGGCTAGCAGAATTACCCTCCACGTTGATTGTCTGCGAGG
CAAGAATGATCATCACCGTAGTGAGAGTGCGTTCAAGGCTCTTGCGGTTGCCATAAGAGAAGCCACCTCG
CCCAATGGTACCAACGATGTTCCCTCCACCAAAGGTGTTCTTATGTAGTGACACCGATTATTTAAAGCTG
CAGCATACGATATATATACATGTGTATATATGTATACCTATGAATGTCAGTAAGTATGTATACGAACAGT
ATGATACTGAAGATGACAAGGTAATGCATCATTCTATACGTGTCATTCTGAACGAGGCGCGCTTTCCTTT
TTTCTTTTTGCTTTTTCTTTTTTTTTCTCTTGAACTCGAATAACTTCGTATAGCATACATTATACGAAGT
TATCCCGGGTACCGAGCTCGAATTCATCACGTGCTATAAAAATAATTATAATTTAAATTTTTTAATATAA
ATATATAAATTAAAAATAGAAAGTAAAAAAAGAAATTAAAGAAAAAATAGTTTTTGTTTTCCGAAGATGT
AAAAGACTCTAGGGGGATCGCCAACAAATACTACCTTTTATCTTGCTCTTCCTGCTCTCAGGTATTAATG
CCGAATTGTTTCATCTTGTCTGTGTAGAAGACCACACACGAAAATCCTGTGATTTTACATTTTACTTATC
GTTAATCGAATGTATATCTATTTAATCTGCTTTTCTTGTCTAATAAATATATATGTAAAGTACGCTTTTT
GTTGAAATTTTTTAAACCTTTGTTTATTTTTTTTTCTTCATTCCGTAACTCTTCTACCTTCTTTATTTAC
TTTCTAAAATCCAAATACAAAACATAAAAATAAATAAACACAGAGTAAATTCCCAAATTATTCCATCATT
AAAAGATACGAGGCGCGTGTAAGTTACGAATTCGTAATCATGGTCATAGCTGTTTCCTGTGTGAAATTGT
TATCCGCTCACAATTCCACACAACATACGAGCCGGAAGCATAAAGTGTAAAGCCTGGGGTGCCTAATGAG
TGAGCTAACTCACATTAATTGCGTTGCGCTCACTGCCCGCTTTCCAGTCGGGAAACCTGTCGTGCCAGCT
GCATTAATGAATCGGCCAACGCGCGGGGAGAGGCGGTTTGCGTATTGGGCGCTCTTCCGCTTCCTCGCTC
ACTGACTCGCTGCGCTCGGTCGTTCGGCTGCGGCGAGCGGTATCAGCTCACTCAAAGGCGGTAATACGGT
TATCCACAGAATCAGGGGATAACGCAGGAAAGAACATGTGAGCAAAAGGCCAGCAAAAGGCCAGGAACCG
TAAAAAGGCCGCGTTGCTGGCGTTTTTCCATAGGCTCCGCCCCCCTGACGAGCATCACAAAAATCGACGC
TCAAGTCAGAGGTGGCGAAACCCGACAGGACTATAAAGATACCAGGCGTTTCCCCCTGGAAGCTCCCTCG
TGCGCTCTCCTGTTCCGACCCTGCCGCTTACCGGATACCTGTCCGCCTTTCTCCCTTCGGGAAGCGTGGC
GCTTTCTCATAGCTCACGCTGTAGGTATCTCAGTTCGGTGTAGGTCGTTCGCTCCAAGCTGGGCTGTGTG
CACGAACCCCCCGTTCAGCCCGACCGCTGCGCCTTATCCGGTAACTATCGTCTTGAGTCCAACCCGGTAA
GACACGACTTATCGCCACTGGCAGCAGCCACTGGTAACAGGATTAGCAGAGCGAGGTATGTAGGCGGTGC
TACAGAGTTCTTGAAGTGGTGGCCTAACTACGGCTACACTAGAAGGACAGTATTTGGTATCTGCGCTCTG
CTGAAGCCAGTTACCTTCGGAAAAAGAGTTGGTAGCTCTTGATCCGGCAAACAAACCACCGCTGGTAGCG
GTGGTTTTTTTGTTTGCAAGCAGCAGATTACGCGCAGAAAAAAAGGATCTCAAGAAGATCCTTTGATCTT
TTCTACGGGGTCTGACGCTCAGTGGAACGAAAACTCACGTTAAGGGATTTTGGTCATGAGATTATCAAAA
AGGATCTTCACCTAGATCCTTTTAAATTAAAAATGAAGTTTTAAATCAATCTAAAGTATATATGAGTAAA
CTTGGTCTGACAGTTACCAATGCTTAATCAGTGAGGCACCTATCTCAGCGATCTGTCTATTTCGTTCATC
CATAGTTGCCTGACTCCCCGTCGTGTAGATAACTACGATACGGGAGGGCTTACCATCTGGCCCCAGTGCT
GCAATGATACCGCGAGACCCACGCTCACCGGCTCCAGATTTATCAGCAATAAACCAGCCAGCCGGAAGGG
CCGAGCGCAGAAGTGGTCCTGCAACTTTATCCGCCTCCATCCAGTCTATTAATTGTTGCCGGGAAGCTAG
AGTAAGTAGTTCGCCAGTTAATAGTTTGCGCAACGTTGTTGCCATTGCTACAGGCATCGTGGTGTCACGC
TCGTCGTTTGGTATGGCTTCATTCAGCTCCGGTTCCCAACGATCAAGGCGAGTTACATGATCCCCCATGT
TGTGCAAAAAAGCGGTTAGCTCCTTCGGTCCTCCGATCGTTGTCAGAAGTAAGTTGGCCGCAGTGTTATC
ACTCATGGTTATGGCAGCACTGCATAATTCTCTTACTGTCATGCCATCCGTAAGATGCTTTTCTGTGACT
GGTGAGTACTCAACCAAGTCATTCTGAGAATAGTGTATGCGGCGACCGAGTTGCTCTTGCCCGGCGTCAA
TACGGGATAATACCGCGCCACATAGCAGAACTTTAAAAGTGCTCATCATTGGAAAACGTTCTTCGGGGCG
AAAACTCTCAAGGATCTTACCGCTGTTGAGATCCAGTTCGATGTAACCCACTCGTGCACCCAACTGATCT
TCAGCATCTTTTACTTTCACCAGCGTTTCTGGGTGAGCAAAAACAGGAAGGCAAAATGCCGCAAAAAAGG
GAATAAGGGCGACACGGAAATGTTGAATACTCATACTCTTCCTTTTTCAATATTACCGCGAATCCTTACA
TCACACCCAATCCCCCACAAGTGATCCCCCACACACCATAGCTTCAAAATGTTTCTACTCCTTTTTTACT
CTTCCAGATTTTCTCGGACTCCGCGCATCGCCGTACCACTTCAAAACACCCAAGCACAGCATACTAAATT
TCCCCTCTTTCTTCCTCTAGGGTGTCGTTAATTACCCGTACTAAAGGTTTGGAAAAGAAAAAAGAGACCG
CCTCGTTTCTTTTTCTTCGTCGAAAAAGGCAATAAAAATTTTTATCACGTTTCTTTTTCTTGAAAATTTT
TTTTTTTGATTTTTTTCTCTTTCGATGACCTCCCATTGATATTTAAGTTAATAAACGGTCTTCAATTTCT
CAAGTTTCAGTTTCATTTTTCTTGTTCTATTACAACTTTTTTTACTTCTTGCTCATTAGAAAGAAAGCAT
AGCAATCTAATCTAAGTTTTAATTACAAAACTAGTGATATCTGCGCACTCGAGTCATGTAATTAGTTATG
TCACGCTTACATTCACGCCCTCCCCCCACATCCGCTCTAACCGAAAAGGAAGGAGTTAGACAACCTGAAG
TCTAGGTCCCTATTTATTTTTTTATAGTTATGTTAGTATTAAGAACGTTATTTATATTTCAAATTTTTCT
TTTTTTTCTGTACAGACGCGTGTACGCATGTAACATTATACTGAAAACCTTGCTTGAGAAGGTTTTGGGA
CGCTCGAAGGCTTTAATTTGCGGCCAATATTATTGAAGCATTTATCAGGGTTATTGTCTCATGAGCGGAT
ACATATTTGAATGTATTTAGAAAAATAAACAAATAGGGGTTCCGCGCACATTTCCCCGAAAAGTGCCACC
TGACGTCTAAGAAACCATTATTATCATGACATTAACCTATAAAAATAGGCGTATCACGAGGCCCTTTCGT
C
Features (pLannotate 1.2.2; 21 found; start..end, strand, type, name):
    137..236     +  misc_feature   bom (fragment): basis of mobility region from pBR322
    242..396     -  CDS            lacZα (fragment): LacZα fragment of β-galactosidase; lacZ fragment
    399..439     -  misc_feature   MCS (fragment): pUC18/19 multiple cloning site
    440..473     +  protein_bind   loxP: Cre-mediated recombination occurs in the 8-bp core sequence (GCATACAT). Cre recombinase
    474..548     -  CDS            MRM1 (fragment): MRM1_YEAST - Also known as PET56 From Saccharomyces cerevisiae (strain ATCC 204508 / S288c) (Baker's yeast).
    598..785     +  promoter       HIS3 promoter: S. cerevisiae HIS3
    786..1448    +  CDS            HIS3: imidazoleglycerol-phosphate dehydratase, required for histidine biosynthesis; S. cerevisiae HIS3; yeast auxotrophic marker
   1650..1683    +  protein_bind   loxP: Cre-mediated recombination occurs in the 8-bp core sequence (GCATACAT). Cre recombinase
   1684..1705    -  misc_feature   MCS (fragment): pUC18/19 multiple cloning site
   1706..2197    +  misc_feature   CEN/ARS: S. cerevisiae CEN6 centromere fused to an autonomously replicating sequence
   2237..2253    -  protein_bind   lac operator: The lac repressor binds to the lac operator to inhibit transcription in E. coli. This inhibition can be relieved by adding lactose or isopropyl-β-D-thiogalactopyranoside (IPTG). lac repressor encoded by lacI
   2261..2291    -  promoter       lac promoter: promoter for the E. coli lac operon
   2306..2327    -  protein_bind   CAP binding site: CAP binding activates transcription in the presence of cAMP. E. coli catabolite activator protein
   2340..2432    -  CDS            lacI (fragment): lac repressor; lacI; The lac repressor binds to the lac operator to inhibit transcription in E. coli. This inhibition can be relieved by adding lactose or isopropyl-β-D-thiogalactopyranoside (IPTG).
   2615..3203    -  rep_origin     ori: high-copy-number ColE1/pMB1/pBR322/pUC origin of replication
   3374..4234    -  CDS            AmpR: β-lactamase; bla; confers resistance to ampicillin, carbenicillin, and related antibiotics
   4235..4255    -  promoter       AmpR promoter (fragment): bla
   4299..4706    +  promoter       TEF1 promoter: S. cerevisiae TEF1; promoter for EF-1α
   4744..4991    +  terminator     CYC1 terminator: S. cerevisiae CYC1; transcription terminator for CYC1
   4995..5086    -  promoter       AmpR promoter (fragment): bla
   5181..35      +  CDS            rop (fragment) (across the origin): Rop protein, which maintains plasmids at low copy number; rop
