[The description below was written by a language model from this plasmid's Addgene catalogue record and pLannotate feature annotations shown in this document.]
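Description:
pXP320 is an empty yeast expression backbone of 5,181 bp, built on pUC18 and designed as an E. coli–Saccharomyces cerevisiae shuttle vector. It belongs to a vector set created for systematic metabolic engineering in budding yeast. In bacteria it replicates from the high-copy ColE1/pUC origin and is selected through the β-lactamase gene (AmpR) conferring ampicillin resistance. In yeast it is maintained by a CEN6/ARS element, which provides autonomous replication and centromere-based segregation, so the plasmid behaves as a stable low-copy episome. Yeast selection relies on the HIS3 auxotrophic marker, expressed from its own promoter, which complements histidine auxotrophy in his3 host strains.

The expression cassette consists of the constitutive S. cerevisiae TEF1 promoter followed by the CYC1 transcription terminator, with a short gap between them. The catalogue lists SpeI and XhoI as the retained 5′ and 3′ cloning sites for inserting an open reading frame. No insert, tag or reporter is present. The HIS3 marker is flanked by two loxP sites in the same orientation, so Cre recombinase can excise it. This arrangement allows the marker to be recycled for successive rounds of strain modification.

The remaining annotations are pUC18 remnants: fragments of lacZα, the multiple cloning site, the lac promoter and operator, the CAP binding site, and short pieces of lacI, rop and bom. A small MRM1 (PET56) fragment lies next to HIS3, probably carried over from the neighbouring genomic region. The AmpR promoter is annotated as two fragments on either side of the TEF1–CYC1 cassette, indicating that the cassette was inserted at that position.
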