Addgene plasmid #26838: pXP320
Purpose: (Empty Backbone)
Depositing lab: Nancy DaSilva & Suzanne Sandmeyer. Depositing organization: University of California, Irvine. Publication: A vector set for systematic metabolic engineering in Saccharomyces cerevisiae. Fang F, Salmon K, Shen MW, Aeling KA, Ito E, Irwin B, Tran UP, Hatfield GW, Da Silva NA, Sandmeyer S. Yeast. 2011 Feb;28(2):123-36. doi: 10.1002/yea.1824. Epub 2010 Oct 8. PubMed 20936606.
Backbone
  Vector backbone: pUC18
  Backbone manufacturer: invitrogen
  Backbone size (bp): 5181
  Modifications to backbone: N/A
  Vector type: Yeast Expression
  Selectable markers: HIS3
Growth in bacteria
  Bacterial resistance: Ampicillin, 100 μg/mL
  Growth temperature: 37°C
  Growth strain: DH5alpha
  Copy number: High Copy
Gene/Insert
  Gene/Insert name: None
  Cloning method: Restriction Enzyme; 5′ cloning site SpeI (not destroyed); 3′ cloning site XhoI (not destroyed)
  Sequencing primers: 5′ N/A
Terms and licenses: Academic/Nonprofit Terms; Industry Terms: Not Available to Industry
How to cite: pXP320 was a gift from Nancy DaSilva & Suzanne Sandmeyer (Addgene plasmid # 26838 ; http://n2t.net/addgene:26838 ; RRID:Addgene_26838)
