>Addgene plasmid #26838 | pXP320 | addgene partial sequence | sequence record 33071 | 26838 with M13pUC-fwd
CCCGGGATAACTTCGTATAGCATACATTATACGAAGTTATCGTTTTAAGAGCTTGGTGAGCGCTAGGAGT
CACTGCCAGGTATCGTTTGAACACGGCATTAGTCAGGGAAGTCATAACACAGTCCTTTCCCGCAATTTTC
TTTTTCTATTACTCTTGGCCTCCTCTAGTACACTCTATATTTTTTTATGCCTCGGTAATGATTTTCATTT
TTTTTTTTCCACCTAGCGGATGACTCTTTTTTTTTCTTAGCGATTGGCATTATCACATAATGAATTATAC
ATTATATAAAGTAATGTGATTTCTTCGAAGAATATACTAAAAAATGAGCAGGCAAGATAAACGAAGGCAA
AGATGACAGAGCAGAAAGCCCTAGTAAAGCGTATTACAAATGAAACCAAGATTCAGATTGCGATCTCTTT
AAAGGGTGGTCCCCTAGCGATAGAGCACTCGATCTTCCCAGAAAAAGAGGCAGAAGCAGTAGCAGAACAG
GCCACACAATCGCAAGTGATTAACGTCCACACAGGTATAGGGTTTCTGGACCATATGATACATGCTCTGG
CCAAGCATTCCGGCTGGTCGCTAATCGTTGAGTGCATTGGTGACTTACACATAGACGACCATCACACCAC
TGAAGACTGCGGGATTGCTCTCGGTCAAGCTTTTAAAGAGGCCCTAGGGGCCGTGCGTGGAGTAAAAAGG
TTTGGATCAGGATTTGCGCCTTTGGATGAGGCACTTTCCAGAGCGGTGGTAGATCTTTCGAACAGGCCGT
ACGCAG
